>Addgene plasmid #161912 | pcDNA3.1-mGreenLantern | addgene full sequence | sequence record 333559 | Addgene NGS Result
GACGGATCGGGAGATCTCCCGATCCCCTATGGTGCACTCTCAGTACAATCTGCTCTGATGCCGCATAGTT
AAGCCAGTATCTGCTCCCTGCTTGTGTGTTGGAGGTCGCTGAGTAGTGCGCGAGCAAAATTTAAGCTACA
ACAAGGCAAGGCTTGACCGACAATTGCATGAAGAATCTGCTTAGGGTTAGGCGTTTTGCGCTGCTTCGCG
ATGTACGGGCCAGATATACGCGTTGACATTGATTATTGACTAGTTATTAATAGTAATCAATTACGGGGTC
ATTAGTTCATAGCCCATATATGGAGTTCCGCGTTACATAACTTACGGTAAATGGCCCGCCTGGCTGACCG
CCCAACGACCCCCGCCCATTGACGTCAATAATGACGTATGTTCCCATAGTAACGCCAATAGGGACTTTCC
ATTGACGTCAATGGGTGGAGTATTTACGGTAAACTGCCCACTTGGCAGTACATCAAGTGTATCATATGCC
AAGTACGCCCCCTATTGACGTCAATGACGGTAAATGGCCCGCCTGGCATTATGCCCAGTACATGACCTTA
TGGGACTTTCCTACTTGGCAGTACATCTACGTATTAGTCATCGCTATTACCATGGTGATGCGGTTTTGGC
AGTACATCAATGGGCGTGGATAGCGGTTTGACTCACGGGGATTTCCAAGTCTCCACCCCATTGACGTCAA
TGGGAGTTTGTTTTGGCACCAAAATCAACGGGACTTTCCAAAATGTCGTAACAACTCCGCCCCATTGACG
CAAATGGGCGGTAGGCGTGTACGGTGGGAGGTCTATATAAGCAGAGCTCTCTGGCTAACTAGAGAACCCA
CTGCTTACTGGCTTATCGAAATTAATACGACTCACTATAGGGAGACCCAAGCTTGGTACCGAGCTCGGAT
CCACTAGTAACGGCCGCCAGTGTGCTGGAATTCGGCATGGTGAGCAAGGGCGAGGAGCTGTTCACCGGGG
TGGTGCCCATCCTGGTCGAGCTGGACGGCGACGTAAACGGCCACAAGTTCAGCGTCCGCGGCGAGGGCGA
GGGCGATGCCACCAACGGCAAGCTGACCCTGAAGTTCATCTGCACCACCGGCAAGCTGCCCGTGCCCTGG
CCCACCCTCGTGACCACCTTAGGCTACGGCGTGGCCTGCTTCGCCCGCTACCCCGACCACATGAAGCAGC
ACGACTTCTTCAAGTCCGCCATGCCCGAAGGCTACGTCCAGGAGCGCACCATCTCTTTCAAGGACGACGG
TACCTACAAGACCCGCGCCGAGGTGAAGTTCGAGGGCGACACCCTGGTGAACCGCATCGTGCTGAAGGGC
ATCGACTTCAAGGAGGACGGCAACATCCTGGGGCACAAGCTGGAGTACAACTTCAACAGCCACAAGGTCT
ATATCACGGCCGACAAGCAGAAGAACGGCATCAAGGCTAACTTCAAGACCCGCCACAACGTTGAGGACGG
CGGCGTGCAGCTCGCCGACCACTACCAGCAGAACACCCCCATCGGCGACGGCCCCGTGCTGCTGCCCGAC
AACCACTACCTGAGCCATCAGTCCAAACTGAGCAAAGACCCCAACGAGAAGCGCGATCACATGGTCCTGA
AGGAGAGGGTGACCGCCGCCGGGATTACACATGACATGGACGAGCTGTACAAGTAATCTAGAGGGCCCTA
TTCTATAGTGTCACCTAAATGCTAGAGCTCGCTGATCAGCCTCGACTGTGCCTTCTAGTTGCCAGCCATC
TGTTGTTTGCCCCTCCCCCGTGCCTTCCTTGACCCTGGAAGGTGCCACTCCCACTGTCCTTTCCTAATAA
AATGAGGAAATTGCATCGCATTGTCTGAGTAGGTGTCATTCTATTCTGGGGGGTGGGGTGGGGCAGGACA
GCAAGGGGGAGGATTGGGAAGACAATAGCAGGCATGCTGGGGATGCGGTGGGCTCTATGGCTTCTGAGGC
GGAAAGAACCAGCTGGGGCTCTAGGGGGTATCCCC
[124 nt withheld, positions 1996-2119]
C
[91 nt withheld, positions 2121-2211]
A
[49 nt withheld, positions 2213-2261]
CCTTTGACGTTGGAGTCCACGTTCTTT
[37 nt withheld, positions 2289-2325]
ACCCTATCTCGGTCTATTCTTTTGATTTATAAGGGATTTTGCCGATTTCGGCCTATTGGTTAAAAAATGA
GCTGATTTAACAAAAATTTAACGCGAATTAATTCTGTGGAATGTGTGTCAGTTAGGGTGTGGAAAGTCCC
CAGGCTCCCCAGCAGGCAGAAGTATGCAAAGCATGCATCTCAATTAGTCAGCAACCAGGTGTGGAAAGTC
CCCAGGCTCCCCAGCAGGCAGAAGTATGCAAAGCATGCATCTCAATTAGTCAGCAACCATAGTCCCGCCC
CTAACTCCGCCCATCCCGCCCCTAACTCCGCCCAGTTCCGCCCATTCTCCGCCCCATGGCTGACTAATTT
TTTTTATTTATGCAGAGGCCGAGGCCGCCTCTGCCTCTGAGCTATTCCAGAAGTAGTGAGGAGGCTTTTT
TGGAGGCCTAGGCTTTTGCAAAAAGCTCCCGGGAGCTTGTATATCCATTTTCGGATCTGATCAAGAGACA
GGATGAGGATCGTTTCGCATGATTGAACAAGATGGATTGCACGCAGGTTCTCCGGCCGCTTGGGTGGAGA
GGCTATTCGGCTATGACTGGGCACAACAGACAATCGGCTGCTCTGATGCCGCCGTGTTCCGGCTGTCAGC
GCAGGGGCGCCCGGTTCTTTTTGTCAAGACCGACCTGTCCGGTGCCCTGAATGAACTGCAGGACGAGGCA
GCGCGGCTATCGTGGCTGGCCACGACGGGCGTTCCTTGCGCAGCTGTGCTCGACGTTGTCACTGAAGCGG
GAAGGGACTGGCTGCTATTGGGCGAAGTGCCGGGGCAGGATCTCCTGTCATCTCACCTTGCTCCTGCCGA
GAAAGTATCCATCATGGCTGATGCAATGCGGCGGCTGCATACGCTTGATCCGGCTACCTGCCCATTCGAC
CACCAAGCGAAACATCGCATCGAGCGAGCACGTACTCGGATGGAAGCCGGTCTTGTCGATCAGGATGATC
TGGACGAAGAGCATCAGGGGCTCGCGCCAGCCGAACTGTTCGCCAGGCTCAAGGCGCGCATGCCCGACGG
CGAGGATCTCGTCGTGACCCATGGCGATGCCTGCTTGCCGAATATCATGGTGGAAAATGGCCGCTTTTCT
GGATTCATCGACTGTGGCCGGCTGGGTGTGGCGGACCGCTATCAGGACATAGCGTTGGCTACCCGTGATA
TTGCTGAAGAGCTTGGCGGCGAATGGGCTGACCGCTTCCTCGTGCTTTACGGTATCGCCGCTCCCGATTC
GCAGCGCATCGCCTTCTATCGCCTTCTTGACGAGTTCTTCTGAGCGGGACTCTGGGGTTCGAAATGACCG
ACCAAGCGACGCCCAACCTGCCATCACGAGATTTCGATTCCACCGCCGCCTTCTATGAAAGGTTGGGCTT
CGGAATCGTTTTCCGGGACGCCGGCTGGATGATCCTCCAGCGCGGGGATCTCATGCTGGAGTTCTTCGCC
CACCCCAACTTGTTTATTGCAGCTTATAATGGTTACAAATAAAGCAATAGCATCACAAATTTCACAAATA
AAGCATTTTTTTCACTGCATTCTAGTTGTGGTTTGTCCAAACTCATCAATGTATCTTATCATGTCTGTAT
ACCGTCGACCTCTAGCTAGAGCTTGGCGTAATCATGGTCATAGCTGTTTCCTGTGTGAAATTGTTATCCG
CTCACAATTCCACACAACATACGAGCCGGAAGCATAAAGTGTAAAGCCTGGGGTGCCTAATGAGTGAGCT
AACTCACATTAATTGCGTTGCGCTCACTGCCCGCTTTCCAGTCGGGAAACCTGTCGTGCCAGCTGCATTA
ATGAATCGGCCAACGCGCGGGGAGAGGCGGTTTGCGTATTGGGCGCTCTTCCGCTTCCTCGCTCACTGAC
TCGCTGCGCTCGGTCGTTCGGCTGCGGCGAGCGGTATCAGCTCACTCAAAGGCGGTAATACGGTTATCCA
CAGAATCAGGGGATAACGCAGGAAAGAACATGTGAGCAAAAGGCCAGCAAAAGGCCAGGAACCGTAAAAA
GGCCGCGTTGCTGGCGTTTTTCCATAGGCTCCGCCCCCCTGACGAGCATCACAAAAATCGACGCTCAAGT
CAGAGGTGGCGAAACCCGACAGGACTATAAAGATACCAGGCGTTTCCCCCTGGAAGCTCCCTCGTGCGCT
CTCCTGTTCCGACCCTGCCGCTTACCGGATACCTGTCCGCCTTTCTCCCTTCGGGAAGCGTGGCGCTTTC
TCATAGCTCACGCTGTAGGTATCTCAGTTCGGTGTAGGTCGTTCGCTCCAAGCTGGGCTGTGTGCACGAA
CCCCCCGTTCAGCCCGACCGCTGCGCCTTATCCGGTAACTATCGTCTTGAGTCCAACCCGGTAAGACACG
ACTTATCGCCACTGGCAGCAGCCACTGGTAACAGGATTAGCAGAGCGAGGTATGTAGGCGGTGCTACAGA
GTTCTTGAAGTGGTGGCCTAACTACGGCTACACTAGAAGAACAGTATTTGGTATCTGCGCTCTGCTGAAG
CCAGTTACCTTCGGAAAAAGAGTTGGTAGCTCTTGATCCGGCAAACAAACCACCGCTGGTAGCGGTGGTT
TTTTTGTTTGCAAGCAGCAGATTACGCGCAGAAAAAAAGGATCTCAAGAAGATCCTTTGATCTTTTCTAC
GGGGTCTGACGCTCAGTGGAACGAAAACTCACGTTAAGGGATTTTGGTCATGAGATTATCAAAAAGGATC
TTCACCTAGATCCTTTTAAATTAAAAATGAAGTTTTAAATCAATCTAAAGTATATATGAGTAAACTTGGT
CTGACAGTTACCAATGCTTAATCAGTGAGGCACCTATCTCAGCGATCTGTCTATTTCGTTCATCCATAGT
TGCCTGACTCCCCGTCGTGTAGATAACTACGATACGGGAGGGCTTACCATCTGGCCCCAGTGCTGCAATG
ATACCGCGAGACCCACGCTCACCGGCTCCAGATTTATCAGCAATAAACCAGCCAGCCGGAAGGGCCGAGC
GCAGAAGTGGTCCTGCAACTTTATCCGCCTCCATCCAGTCTATTAATTGTTGCCGGGAAGCTAGAGTAAG
TAGTTCGCCAGTTAATAGTTTGCGCAACGTTGTTGCCATTGCTACAGGCATCGTGGTGTCACGCTCGTCG
TTTGGTATGGCTTCATTCAGCTCCGGTTCCCAACGATCAAGGCGAGTTACATGATCCCCCATGTTGTGCA
AAAAAGCGGTTAGCTCCTTCGGTCCTCCGATCGTTGTCAGAAGTAAGTTGGCCGCAGTGTTATCACTCAT
GGTTATGGCAGCACTGCATAATTCTCTTACTGTCATGCCATCCGTAAGATGCTTTTCTGTGACTGGTGAG
TACTCAACCAAGTCATTCTGAGAATAGTGTATGCGGCGACCGAGTTGCTCTTGCCCGGCGTCAATACGGG
ATAATACCGCGCCACATAGCAGAACTTTAAAAGTGCTCATCATTGGAAAACGTTCTTCGGGGCGAAAACT
CTCAAGGATCTTACCGCTGTTGAGATCCAGTTCGATGTAACCCACTCGTGCACCCAACTGATCTTCAGCA
TCTTTTACTTTCACCAGCGTTTCTGGGTGAGCAAAAACAGGAAGGCAAAATGCCGCAAAAAAGGGAATAA
GGGCGACACGGAAATGTTGAATACTCATACTCTTCCTTTTTCAATATTATTGAAGCATTTATCAGGGTTA
TTGTCTCATGAGCGGATACATATTTGAATGTATTTAGAAAAATAAACAAATAGGGGTTCCGCGCACATTT
CCCCGAAAAGTGCCACCTGACGTC
Features (pLannotate 1.2.2; 21 found; start..end, strand, type, name):
     28..80      -  misc_feature   bom (fragment): basis of mobility region from pBR322
    235..614     +  enhancer       CMV enhancer: human cytomegalovirus immediate early enhancer
    615..818     +  promoter       CMV promoter: human cytomegalovirus (CMV) immediate early promoter
    814..847     +  LTR            5' LTR (truncated) (fragment): truncated 5' long terminal repeat (LTR) from HIV-1
    863..881     +  promoter       T7 promoter: promoter for bacteriophage T7 RNA polymerase
    947..1666    +  CDS            mGreenLantern: monomeric GFP derivative that displays exceptionally high brightness in cells (Campbell et al., 2020)
   1682..1700    -  promoter       SP6 promoter: promoter for bacteriophage SP6 RNA polymerase
   1726..1950    +  polyA_signal   bGH poly(A) signal: bovine growth hormone polyadenylation signal
   1954..1975    +  promoter       SV40 promoter (fragment): SV40 enhancer and early promoter
   1996..2424    +  rep_origin     f1 ori (sequence partly withheld): f1 bacteriophage origin of replication; arrow indicates direction of (+) strand synthesis
   2438..2767    +  promoter       SV40 promoter: SV40 enhancer and early promoter
   2834..3625    +  CDS            neo: KKA2_KLEPN - Also known as kan, nptII. Experimental evidence at protein level: Swiss-Prot protein existence level 1. Resistance to kanamycin, neomycin, paromomycin, ribostamycin, butirosin and gentamicin B. From Klebsiella pneumoniae.
   3649..3807    +  CDS            ble (fragment): BLE_KLEPN - Experimental evidence at protein level: Swiss-Prot protein existence level 1. Binding protein with a strong affinity to the bleomycin family of antibiotics. Binds to CL990; an antimitotic-antibiotic compound. From Klebsiella pneumoniae.
   3802..3923    +  polyA_signal   SV40 poly(A) signal: SV40 polyadenylation signal
   3996..4012    -  protein_bind   lac operator: The lac repressor binds to the lac operator to inhibit transcription in E. coli. This inhibition can be relieved by adding lactose or isopropyl-β-D-thiogalactopyranoside (IPTG). lac repressor encoded by lacI
   4020..4050    -  promoter       lac promoter: promoter for the E. coli lac operon
   4065..4086    -  protein_bind   CAP binding site: CAP binding activates transcription in the presence of cAMP. E. coli catabolite activator protein
   4099..4191    -  CDS            lacI (fragment): lac repressor; lacI; The lac repressor binds to the lac operator to inhibit transcription in E. coli. This inhibition can be relieved by adding lactose or isopropyl-β-D-thiogalactopyranoside (IPTG).
   4374..4962    -  rep_origin     ori: high-copy-number ColE1/pMB1/pBR322/pUC origin of replication
   5133..5993    -  CDS            AmpR: β-lactamase; bla; confers resistance to ampicillin, carbenicillin, and related antibiotics
   5994..6098    -  promoter       AmpR promoter: bla
