[The description below was written by a language model from this plasmid's Addgene catalogue record and pLannotate feature annotations shown in this document.]
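Description:
pcDNA3.1-mGreenLantern is a mammalian expression plasmid of about 6.1 kb built on the pcDNA3.1 backbone, designed for untargeted, cytosolic expression of the fluorescent protein mGreenLantern (mGL). It is propagated in E. coli as a high-copy plasmid through its ColE1/pUC-type origin and selected with ampicillin via the β-lactamase gene and its native promoter. An f1 origin is also present, which in principle allows production of single-stranded DNA. For selection in mammalian cells, the backbone carries a neomycin phosphotransferase gene driven by the SV40 enhancer/early promoter and terminated by the SV40 polyadenylation signal, conferring G418 resistance for isolating stable transfectants.

The payload is a 720 bp synthetic open reading frame encoding mGreenLantern, a monomeric GFP derivative noted for very high brightness in cells, cloned between EcoRI and XbaI sites that both remain intact. Transcription is driven by the human cytomegalovirus immediate early enhancer and promoter and terminated by the bovine growth hormone polyadenylation signal. No tags, localisation signals or fusion partners are annotated, consistent with the stated cytosolic expression. A T7 promoter upstream and an SP6 promoter on the opposite strand downstream flank the insert, which can serve for in vitro transcription or as priming sites. The automated annotation also lists several short fragments (HIV-1 LTR, bom, ble, lacI, lac promoter/operator and a partial SV40 promoter). These appear to be backbone remnants or short similarity hits rather than functional elements. The plasmid is suited to transient or stable expression of mGreenLantern as a bright green marker or cell-filling reporter, and the associated publication emphasises rapid expression and neuronal imaging.
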