Addgene plasmid #161912: pcDNA3.1-mGreenLantern
Purpose: mGreenLantern fluorescent protein: cytosolic expression in mammalian cells
Depositing lab: Gregory Petsko. Depositing organization: Cornell University. Publication: mGreenLantern: a bright monomeric fluorescent protein with rapid expression and cell filling properties for neuronal imaging. Campbell BC, Nabel EM, Murdock MH, Lao-Peregrin C, Tsoulfas P, Blackmore MG, Lee FS, Liston C, Morishita H, Petsko GA. Proc Natl Acad Sci U S A. 2020 Dec 1;117(48):30710-30721. doi: 10.1073/pnas.2000942117. Epub 2020 Nov 18. PubMed 33208539.
Backbone
  Vector backbone: pcDNA3.1
  Backbone size w/o insert (bp): 5410
  Total vector size (bp): 6130
  Vector type: Mammalian Expression
  Selectable markers: Neomycin (select with G418)
Growth in bacteria
  Bacterial resistance: Ampicillin, 100 μg/mL
  Growth temperature: 37°C
  Growth strain: DH5alpha
  Copy number: High Copy
Gene/Insert
  Gene/Insert name: mGreenLantern (alt name: mGL)
  Species: Synthetic
  Insert size (bp): 720
  Promoter: CMV
  Cloning method: Restriction Enzyme; 5′ cloning site EcoRI (not destroyed); 3′ cloning site XbaI (not destroyed)
  Sequencing primers: 5′ CGCAAATGGGCGGTAGGCGTG; 3′ TAGAAGGCACAGTCGAGG
Terms and licenses: Academic/Nonprofit Terms; Industry Terms: Not Available to Industry
How to cite: pcDNA3.1-mGreenLantern was a gift from Gregory Petsko (Addgene plasmid # 161912 ; http://n2t.net/addgene:161912 ; RRID:Addgene_161912)
